Addgene plasmid #175752: pHAGE-FLAG-APEX2-GABARAPL2Y49A/L50A
Purpose: Lentiviral vector expressing N-terminally tagged APEX2-FLAG-GABARAPL2Y49A/L50A
Depositing lab: Wade Harper. Depositing organization: Harvard Medical School. Publication: Quantitative proteomics reveals the selectivity of ubiquitin-binding autophagy receptors in the turnover of damaged lysosomes by lysophagy. Eapen VV, Swarup S, Hoyer MJ, Paulo JA, Harper JW. eLife. 2021 Sep 29;10. pii: 72328. doi: 10.7554/eLife.72328. PubMed 34585663.
Backbone
  Vector backbone: pHAGE
  Vector type: Lentiviral
Growth in bacteria
  Bacterial resistance: Ampicillin, 100 μg/mL
  Growth temperature: 37°C
  Growth strain: NEB Stable
  Copy number: Unknown
Gene/Insert
  Gene/Insert name: GABARAPL2
  Species: H. sapiens (human)
  Mutation: Y49A L50A
  Entrez Gene: GABARAPL2 (a.k.a. ATG8, ATG8C, GATE-16, GATE16, GEF-2, GEF2)
  Cloning method: Gateway Cloning
Terms and licenses: Academic/Nonprofit Terms; Industry Terms: Not Available to Industry
How to cite: pHAGE-FLAG-APEX2-GABARAPL2Y49A/L50A was a gift from Wade Harper (Addgene plasmid # 175752 ; http://n2t.net/addgene:175752 ; RRID:Addgene_175752)
