[The description below was written by a language model from this plasmid's Addgene catalogue record and pLannotate feature annotations shown in this document.]
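Description:
pHAGE-FLAG-APEX2-GABARAPL2Y49A/L50A is an HIV-1-based lentiviral expression vector built on the pHAGE backbone for delivering a tagged human GABARAPL2 mutant into mammalian cells. It is propagated in E. coli through a high-copy ColE1/pUC-type origin with ampicillin selection (AmpR, β-lactamase). The viral portion carries a truncated 5' LTR, the Ψ packaging signal with a gag fragment, the Rev response element for Rev-dependent export of the genomic RNA, the cPPT/CTS, and a ΔU3 self-inactivating 3' LTR. The transfer RNA can therefore be packaged when helper functions are supplied in trans, and the integrated provirus lacks LTR promoter activity.

Between the LTRs, the CMV enhancer and promoter drive a single bicistronic transcript. The first open reading frame begins with a FLAG epitope (annotated as a short 3xFLAG fragment), followed by APEX2, the engineered soybean ascorbate peroxidase used for proximity biotinylation proteomics and electron microscopy. This is fused through an attB1 site to GABARAPL2 (GATE-16, an ATG8-family ubiquitin-like autophagy protein). The flanking attB1 and attB2 sites reflect insertion of the gene by Gateway recombination. The insert carries the Y49A and L50A substitutions; the record does not state their functional consequence. Downstream, an EMCV IRES allows translation of puromycin N-acetyltransferase from the same mRNA for selection of transduced cells, and a WPRE enhances transcript expression.

The tag order in the feature table (FLAG then APEX2) matches the plasmid name rather than the order written in the purpose field. The associated publication concerns quantitative proteomics of lysophagy, which is consistent with using this construct for APEX2 proximity labelling around a mutant ATG8 protein.
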