Features (pLannotate 1.2.2; 29 found; start..end, strand, type, name):
    377..634     +  LTR            5' LTR (truncated): truncated 5' long terminal repeat (LTR) from HIV-1
    681..806     +  misc_feature   HIV-1 Ψ: packaging signal of human immunodeficiency virus type 1
    790..1128    +  CDS            HIV-1 gag (fragment): gag protein from human immunodeficiency virus 1; gag
   1303..1536    +  misc_feature   RRE: The Rev response element (RRE) of HIV-1 allows for Rev-dependent mRNA export from the nucleus to the cytoplasm.
   1913..2013    +  CDS            Rev (fragment): human immunodeficiency virus 1 (HIV-1) Rev protein; rev; enhances nuclear export of unspliced and incompletely spliced viral mRNAs
   2062..2179    +  misc_feature   cPPT/CTS: central polypurine tract and central termination sequence of HIV-1
   2231..2534    +  enhancer       CMV enhancer: human cytomegalovirus immediate early enhancer
   2535..2738    +  promoter       CMV promoter: human cytomegalovirus (CMV) immediate early promoter
   2850..2873    +  CDS            3xFLAG (fragment): three tandem FLAG® epitope tags
   2870..3617    +  CDS            APEX2 (fragment): soybean ascorbate peroxidase, engineered to serve as a monomeric tag for electron microscopy and live-cell proteomics (Lam et al., 2015) more active than the original APEX due to the A134P mutation
   3633..3657    +  protein_bind   attB1: mutant version of attB; recombination site for the Gateway® BP reaction BP Clonase™
   3663..4013    +  CDS            GABARAPL2: GBRL2_BOVIN - Also known as GEF2. Experimental evidence at protein level: Swiss-Prot protein existence level 1. Ubiquitin-like modifier involved in intra-Golgi traffic (PubMed:10747018). Modulates intra-Golgi transport through coupling between NSF activity and SNAREs activation (PubMed:10747018). It first stimulates the ATPase activity of NSF which in turn stimulates the association with GOSR1 (PubMed:10747018). Involved in autophagy (By similarity). Plays a role in mitophagy which contributes to regulate mitochondrial quantity and quality by eliminating the mitochondria to a basal level to fu
   4018..4042    -  protein_bind   attB2: mutant version of attB; recombination site for the Gateway® BP reaction BP Clonase™
   4160..4622    +  misc_feature   IRES: internal ribosome entry site (IRES) of the encephalomyocarditis virus (EMCV)
   4636..5235    +  CDS            PuroR: puromycin N-acetyltransferase; pac from Streptomyces alboniger; confers resistance to puromycin
   5252..5840    +  misc_feature   WPRE: woodchuck hepatitis virus posttranscriptional regulatory element
   5848..5913    +  CDS            nef (fragment): NEF_HV1Z2 - Experimental evidence at protein level: Swiss-Prot protein existence level 1. Extracellular Nef protein targets CD4(+) T-lymphocytes for apoptosis by interacting with CXCR4 surface receptors. From Human immunodeficiency virus type 1 group M subtype D (isolate Z2/CDC-Z34) (HIV-1).
   5915..6148    +  LTR            3' LTR (ΔU3): self-inactivating 3' long terminal repeat (LTR) from HIV-1
   6353..6457    +  promoter       AmpR promoter: bla
   6458..7318    +  CDS            AmpR: β-lactamase; bla; confers resistance to ampicillin, carbenicillin, and related antibiotics
   7489..8077    +  rep_origin     ori: high-copy-number ColE1/pMB1/pBR322/pUC origin of replication
   8260..8314    +  CDS            lacI (fragment): lac repressor; lacI; The lac repressor binds to the lac operator to inhibit transcription in E. coli. This inhibition can be relieved by adding lactose or isopropyl-β-D-thiogalactopyranoside (IPTG).
   8320..8413    +  rep_origin     SV40 ori (fragment): SV40 origin of replication
   8438..8475    +  CDS            lacI (fragment): lac repressor; lacI; The lac repressor binds to the lac operator to inhibit transcription in E. coli. This inhibition can be relieved by adding lactose or isopropyl-β-D-thiogalactopyranoside (IPTG).
   8488..8509    +  protein_bind   CAP binding site: CAP binding activates transcription in the presence of cAMP. E. coli catabolite activator protein
   8524..8554    +  promoter       lac promoter: promoter for the E. coli lac operon
   8562..8578    +  protein_bind   lac operator: The lac repressor binds to the lac operator to inhibit transcription in E. coli. This inhibition can be relieved by adding lactose or isopropyl-β-D-thiogalactopyranoside (IPTG). lac repressor encoded by lacI
   8612..8695    +  polyA_signal   SV40 poly(A) signal (fragment): SV40 polyadenylation signal
   8862..329     +  CDS            nef (fragment) (across the origin): NEF_HV1BR - Experimental evidence at protein level: Swiss-Prot protein existence level 1. Extracellular Nef protein targets CD4(+) T-lymphocytes for apoptosis by interacting with CXCR4 surface receptors (PubMed:14990729). From Human immunodeficiency virus type 1 group M subtype B (isolate BRU/LAI) (HIV-1).
>Addgene plasmid #175752 | pHAGE-FLAG-APEX2-GABARAPL2Y49A/L50A | addgene full sequence | sequence record 346568 | Addgene NGS Result
TGGAAGGGCTAATTCACTCCCAAAGAAGACAAGATATCCTTGATCTGTGGATCTACCACACACAAGGCTA
CTTCCCTGATTAGCAGAACTACACACCAGGGCCAGGGGTCAGATATCCACTGACCTTTGGATGGTGCTAC
AAGCTAGTACCAGTTGAGCCAGATAAGGTAGAAGAGGCCAATAAAGGAGAGAACACCAGCTTGTTACACC
CTGTGAGCCTGCATGGGATGGATGACCCGGAGAGAGAAGTGTTAGAGTGGAGGTTTGACAGCCGCCTAGC
ATTTCATCACGTGGCCCGAGAGCTGCATCCGGAGTACTTCAAGAACTGCTGATATCGAGCTTGCTACAAG
GGACTTTCCGCTGGGGACTTTCCAGGGAGGCGTGGCCTGGGCGGGACTGGGGAGTGGCGAGCCCTCAGAT
CCTGCATATAAGCAGCTGCTTTTTGCCTGTACTGGGTCTCTCTGGTTAGACCAGATCTGAGCCTGGGAGC
TCTCTGGCTAACTAGGGAACCCACTGCTTAAGCCTCAATAAAGCTTGCCTTGAGTGCTTCAAGTAGTGTG
TGCCCGTCTGTTGTGTGACTCTGGTAACTAGAGATCCCTCAGACCCTTTTAGTCAGTGTGGAAAATCTCT
AGCAGTGGCGCCCGAACAGGGACTTGAAAGCGAAAGGGAAACCAGAGGAGCTCTCTCGACGCAGGACTCG
GCTTGCTGAAGCGCGCACGGCAAGAGGCGAGGGGCGGCGACTGGTGAGTACGCCAAAAATTTTGACTAGC
GGAGGCTAGAAGGAGAGAGATGGGTGCGAGAGCGTCAGTATTAAGCGGGGGAGAATTAGATCGCGATGGG
AAAAAATTCGGTTAAGGCCAGGGGGAAAGAAAAAATATAAATTAAAACATATAGTATGGGCAAGCAGGGA
GCTAGAACGATTCGCAGTTAATCCTGGCCTGTTAGAAACATCAGAAGGCTGTAGACAAATACTGGGACAG
CTACAACCATCCCTTCAGACAGGATCAGAAGAACTTAGATCATTATATAATACAGTAGCAACCCTCTATT
GTGTGCATCAAAGGATAGAGATAAAAGACACCAAGGAAGCTTTAGACAAGATAGAGGAAGAGCAAAACAA
AAGTAAGACCACCGCACAGCAAGCGGCCGGCCGCTGATCTTCAGACCTGGAGGAGGAGATATGAGGGACA
ATTGGAGAAGTGAATTATATAAATATAAAGTAGTAAAAATTGAACCATTAGGAGTAGCACCCACCAAGGC
AAAGAGAAGAGTGGTGCAGAGAGAAAAAAGAGCAGTGGGAATAGGAGCTTTGTTCCTTGGGTTCTTGGGA
GCAGCAGGAAGCACTATGGGCGCAGCGTCAATGACGCTGACGGTACAGGCCAGACAATTATTGTCTGGTA
TAGTGCAGCAGCAGAACAATTTGCTGAGGGCTATTGAGGCGCAACAGCATCTGTTGCAACTCACAGTCTG
GGGCATCAAGCAGCTCCAGGCAAGAATCCTGGCTGTGGAAAGATACCTAAAGGATCAACAGCTCCTGGGG
ATTTGGGGTTGCTCTGGAAAACTCATTTGCACCACTGCTGTGCCTTGGAATGCTAGTTGGAGTAATAAAT
CTCTGGAACAGATTTGGAATCACACGACCTGGATGGAGTGGGACAGAGAAATTAACAATTACACAAGCTT
AATACACTCCTTAATTGAAGAATCGCAAAACCAGCAAGAAAAGAATGAACAAGAATTATTGGAATTAGAT
AAATGGGCAAGTTTGTGGAATTGGTTTAACATAACAAATTGGCTGTGGTATATAAAATTATTCATAATGA
TAGTAGGAGGCTTGGTAGGTTTAAGAATAGTTTTTGCTGTACTTTCTATAGTGAATAGAGTTAGGCAGGG
ATATTCACCATTATCGTTTCAGACCCACCTCCCAACCCCGAGGGGACCCGACAGGCCCGAAGGAATAGAA
GAAGAAGGTGGAGAGAGAGACAGAGACAGATCCATTCGATTAGTGAACGGATCTCGACGGTATCGCCGAA
TTAATTCACAAATGGCAGTATTCATCCACAATTTTAAAAGAAAAGGGGGGATTGGGGGGTACAGTGCAGG
GGAAAGAATAGTAGACATAATAGCAACAGACATACAAACTAAAGAATTACAAAAACAAATTACAAAAATT
CAAAATTTTCGGGTTTATTACAGGGACAGCAGAGATCCAGTTTGGACTAGTGGAGTTCCGCGTTACATAA
CTTACGGTAAATGGCCCGCCTGGCTGACCGCCCAACGACCCCCGCCCATTGACGTCAATAATGACGTATG
TTCCCATAGTAACGCCAATAGGGACTTTCCATTGACGTCAATGGGTGGAGTATTTACGGTAAACTGCCCA
CTTGGCAGTACATCAAGTGTATCATATGCCAAGTACGCCCCCTATTGACGTCAATGACGGTAAATGGCCC
GCCTGGCATTATGCCCAGTACATGACCTTATGGGACTTTCCTACTTGGCAGTACATCTACGTATTAGTCA
TCGCTATTACCATGGTGATGCGGTTTTGGCAGTACATCAATGGGCGTGGATAGCGGTTTGACTCACGGGG
ATTTCCAAGTCTCCACCCCATTGACGTCAATGGGAGTTTGTTTTGGCACCAAAATCAACGGGACTTTCCA
AAATGTCGTAACAACTCCGCCCCATTGACGCAAATGGGCGGTAGGCGTGTACGGTGGGAGGTCTATATAA
GCAGAGCTCGTTTAGTGAACCGTCAGATCGCCTGGAGACGCCATCCACGCTGTTTTGACCTCCATAGAAG
ACACCGGCGGCCGCAGATCTCTCGAGGTTGATCTGCCACCATGATGGACTACAAGGATGACGACGATAAG
GGAAAGTCTTACCCAACTGTGAGTGCTGATTACCAGGACGCCGTTGAGAAGGCGAAGAAGAAGCTCAGAG
GCTTCATCGCTGAGAAGAGATGCGCTCCTCTAATGCTCCGTTTGGCATTCCACTCTGCTGGAACCTTTGA
CAAGGGCACGAAGACCGGTGGACCCTTCGGAACCATCAAGCACCCTGCCGAACTGGCTCACAGCGCTAAC
AACGGTCTTGACATCGCTGTTAGGCTTTTGGAGCCACTCAAGGCGGAGTTCCCTATTTTGAGCTACGCCG
ATTTCTACCAGTTGGCTGGCGTTGTTGCCGTTGAGGTCACGGGTGGACCTAAGGTTCCATTCCACCCTGG
AAGAGAGGACAAGCCTGAGCCACCACCAGAGGGTCGCTTGCCCGATCCCACTAAGGGTTCTGACCATTTG
AGAGATGTGTTTGGCAAAGCTATGGGGCTTACTGACCAAGATATCGTTGCTCTATCTGGGGGTCACACTA
TTGGAGCTGCACACAAGGAGCGTTCTGGATTTGAGGGTCCCTGGACCTCTAATCCTCTTATTTTCGACAA
CTCATACTTCACGGAGTTGTTGAGTGGTGAGAAGGAAGGTCTCCTTCAGCTACCTTCTGACAAGGCTCTT
TTGTCTGACCCTGTATTCCGCCCTCTCGTTGACAAATATGCAGCGGACGAAGATGCCTTCTTTGCTGATT
ACGCTGAGGCTCACCAAAAGCTTTCCGAGCTTGGGTTTGCTGATGCCGCTCGAGGTTATCAAACAAGTTT
GTACAAAAAAGCAGGCTCCACCATGAAGTGGATGTTCAAGGAGGACCACTCGCTGGAACACAGATGCGTG
GAGTCCGCGAAGATTCGAGCGAAATATCCCGACAGGGTTCCGGTGATTGTGGAAAAGGTCTCAGGCTCTC
AGATTGTTGACATTGACAAACGGAAGGCCGCGGTCCCATCTGATATCACTGTGGCTCAGTTCATGTGGAT
CATCAGGAAAAGGATCCAGCTTCCTTCTGAAAAGGCGATCTTCCTGTTTGTGGATAAGACAGTCCCACAG
TCCAGCCTAACTATGGGACAGCTTTACGAGAAGGAAAAAGATGAAGATGGATTCTTATATGTGGCCTACA
GCGGAGAGAACACTTTTGGCTTCTAGGACCCAGCTTTCTTGTACAAAGTGGTTCGATAACGAATTCCGCC
CCCCCCCCCTAACGTTACTGGCCGAAGCCGCTTGGAATAAGGCCGGTGTGCGTTTGTCTATATGTTATTT
TCCACCATATTGCCGTCTTTTGGCAATGTGAGGGCCCGGAAACCTGGCCCTGTCTTCTTGACGAGCATTC
CTAGGGGTCTTTCCCCTCTCGCCAAAGGAATGCAAGGTCTGTTGAATGTCGTGAAGGAAGCAGTTCCTCT
GGAAGCTTCTTGAAGACAAACAACGTCTGTAGCGACCCTTTGCAGGCAGCGGAACCCCCCACCTGGCGAC
AGGTGCCTCTGCGGCCAAAAGCCACGTGTATAAGATACACCTGCAAAGGCGGCACAACCCCAGTGCCACG
TTGTGAGTTGGATAGTTGTGGAAAGAGTCAAATGGCTCTCCTCAAGCGTATTCAACAAGGGGCTGAAGGA
TGCCCAGAAGGTACCCCATTGTATGGGATCTGATCTGGGGCCTCGGTGCACATGCTTTACATGTGTTTAG
TCGAGGTTAAAAAAACGTCTAGGCCCCCCGAACCACGGGGACGTGGTTTTCCTTTGAAAAACACGATGAT
AATATGGCCACAACCATGACCGAGTACAAGCCCACGGTGCGCCTCGCCACCCGCGACGACGTCCCCAGGG
CCGTACGCACCCTCGCCGCCGCGTTCGCCGACTACCCCGCCACGCGCCACACCGTCGATCCGGACCGCCA
CATCGAGCGGGTCACCGAGCTGCAAGAACTCTTCCTCACGCGCGTCGGGCTCGACATCGGCAAGGTGTGG
GTCGCGGACGACGGCGCCGCGGTGGCGGTCTGGACCACGCCGGAGAGCGTCGAAGCGGGGGCGGTGTTCG
CCGAGATCGGCCCGCGCATGGCCGAGTTGAGCGGTTCCCGGCTGGCCGCGCAGCAACAGATGGAAGGCCT
CCTGGCGCCGCACCGGCCCAAGGAGCCCGCGTGGTTCCTGGCCACCGTCGGCGTCTCGCCCGACCACCAG
GGCAAGGGTCTGGGCAGCGCCGTCGTGCTCCCCGGAGTGGAGGCGGCCGAGCGCGCCGGGGTGCCCGCCT
TCCTGGAGACCTCCGCGCCCCGCAACCTCCCCTTCTACGAGCGGCTCGGCTTCACCGTCACCGCCGACGT
CGAGGTGCCCGAAGGACCGCGCACCTGGTGCATGACCCGCAAGCCCGGTGCCTGATGCATCGATGGATCC
TAATCAACCTCTGGATTACAAAATTTGTGAAAGATTGACTGGTATTCTTAACTATGTTGCTCCTTTTACG
CTATGTGGATACGCTGCTTTAATGCCTTTGTATCATGCTATTGCTTCCCGTATGGCTTTCATTTTCTCCT
CCTTGTATAAATCCTGGTTGCTGTCTCTTTATGAGGAGTTGTGGCCCGTTGTCAGGCAACGTGGCGTGGT
GTGCACTGTGTTTGCTGACGCAACCCCCACTGGTTGGGGCATTGCCACCACCTGTCAGCTCCTTTCCGGG
ACTTTCGCTTTCCCCCTCCCTATTGCCACGGCGGAACTCATCGCCGCCTGCCTTGCCCGCTGCTGGACAG
GGGCTCGGCTGTTGGGCACTGACAATTCCGTGGTGTTGTCGGGGAAATCATCGTCCTTTCCTTGGCTGCT
CGCCTGTGTTGCCACCTGGATTCTGCGCGGGACGTCCTTCTGCTACGTCCCTTCGGCCCTCAATCCAGCG
GACCTTCCTTCCCGCGGCCTGCTGCCGGCTCTGCGGCCTCTTCCGCGTCTTCGCCTTCGCCCTCAGACGA
GTCGGATCTCCCTTTGGGCCGCCTCCCCGCCTGAGATCCTTTAAGACCAATGACTTACAAGGCAGCTGTA
GATCTTAGCCACTTTTTAAAAGAAAAGGGGGGACTGGAAGGGCTAATTCACTCCCAACGAAGACAAGATC
TGCTTTTTGCTTGTACTGGGTCTCTCTGGTTAGACCAGATCTGAGCCTGGGAGCTCTCTGGCTAACTAGG
GAACCCACTGCTTAAGCCTCAATAAAGCTTGCCTTGAGTGCTTCAAGTAGTGTGTGCCCGTCTGTTGTGT
GACTCTGGTAACTAGAGATCCCTCAGACCCTTTTAGTCAGTGTGGAAAATCTCTAGCAGTAGTAGTTCAT
GTCATCTTATTATTCAGTATTTATAACTTGCAAAGAAATGAATATCAGAGAGTGAGAGGCCCGGGTTAAT
TAAGGAAAGGGCTAGATCATTCTTGAAGACGAAAGGGCCTCGTGATACGCCTATTTTTATAGGTTAATGT
CATGATAATAATGGTTTCTTAGACGTCAGGTGGCACTTTTCGGGGAAATGTGCGCGGAACCCCTATTTGT
TTATTTTTCTAAATACATTCAAATATGTATCCGCTCATGAGACAATAACCCTGATAAATGCTTCAATAAT
ATTGAAAAAGGAAGAGTATGAGTATTCAACATTTCCGTGTCGCCCTTATTCCCTTTTTTGCGGCATTTTG
CCTTCCTGTTTTTGCTCACCCAGAAACGCTGGTGAAAGTAAAAGATGCTGAAGATCAGTTGGGTGCACGA
GTGGGTTACATCGAACTGGATCTCAACAGCGGTAAGATCCTTGAGAGTTTTCGCCCCGAAGAACGTTTTC
CAATGATGAGCACTTTTAAAGTTCTGCTATGTGGCGCGGTATTATCCCGTGTTGACGCCGGGCAAGAGCA
ACTCGGTCGCCGCATACACTATTCTCAGAATGACTTGGTTGAGTACTCACCAGTCACAGAAAAGCATCTT
ACGGATGGCATGACAGTAAGAGAATTATGCAGTGCTGCCATAACCATGAGTGATAACACTGCGGCCAACT
TACTTCTGACAACGATCGGAGGACCGAAGGAGCTAACCGCTTTTTTGCACAACATGGGGGATCATGTAAC
TCGCCTTGATCGTTGGGAACCGGAGCTGAATGAAGCCATACCAAACGACGAGCGTGACACCACGATGCCT
GTAGCAATGGCAACAACGTTGCGCAAACTATTAACTGGCGAACTACTTACTCTAGCTTCCCGGCAACAAT
TAATAGACTGGATGGAGGCGGATAAAGTTGCAGGACCACTTCTGCGCTCGGCCCTTCCGGCTGGCTGGTT
TATTGCTGATAAATCTGGAGCCGGTGAGCGTGGGTCTCGCGGTATCATTGCAGCACTGGGGCCAGATGGT
AAGCCCTCCCGTATCGTAGTTATCTACACGACGGGGAGTCAGGCAACTATGGATGAACGAAATAGACAGA
TCGCTGAGATAGGTGCCTCACTGATTAAGCATTGGTAACTGTCAGACCAAGTTTACTCATATATACTTTA
GATTGATTTAAAACTTCATTTTTAATTTAAAAGGATCTAGGTGAAGATCCTTTTTGATAATCTCATGACC
AAAATCCCTTAACGTGAGTTTTCGTTCCACTGAGCGTCAGACCCCGTAGAAAAGATCAAAGGATCTTCTT
GAGATCCTTTTTTTCTGCGCGTAATCTGCTGCTTGCAAACAAAAAAACCACCGCTACCAGCGGTGGTTTG
TTTGCCGGATCAAGAGCTACCAACTCTTTTTCCGAAGGTAACTGGCTTCAGCAGAGCGCAGATACCAAAT
ACTGTTCTTCTAGTGTAGCCGTAGTTAGGCCACCACTTCAAGAACTCTGTAGCACCGCCTACATACCTCG
CTCTGCTAATCCTGTTACCAGTGGCTGCTGCCAGTGGCGATAAGTCGTGTCTTACCGGGTTGGACTCAAG
ACGATAGTTACCGGATAAGGCGCAGCGGTCGGGCTGAACGGGGGGTTCGTGCACACAGCCCAGCTTGGAG
CGAACGACCTACACCGAACTGAGATACCTACAGCGTGAGCTATGAGAAAGCGCCACGCTTCCCGAAGGGA
GAAAGGCGGACAGGTATCCGGTAAGCGGCAGGGTCGGAACAGGAGAGCGCACGAGGGAGCTTCCAGGGGG
AAACGCCTGGTATCTTTATAGTCCTGTCGGGTTTCGCCACCTCTGACTTGAGCGTCGATTTTTGTGATGC
TCGTCAGGGGGGCGGAGCCTATGGAAAAACGCCAGCAACGCGGCCTTTTTACGGTTCCTGGCCTTTTGCT
GGCCTTTTGCTCACATGTTCTTTCCTGCGTTATCCCCTGATTCTGTGGATAACCGTATTACCGCCTTTGA
GTGAGCTGATACCGCTCGCCGCAGCCGAACGACCGAGCGCAGCGAGTCAGTGAGCGAGGAAGCGGAAGAG
CGCCCAATACGCAAACCGCCTCTCCCCGCGCGTTGGCCGATTCATTAATGCAGCAAGCTCATGGCTGACT
AATTTTTTTTATTTATGCAGAGGCCGAGGCCGCCTCGGCCTCTGAGCTATTCCAGAAGTAGTGAGGAGGC
TTTTTTGGAGGCCTAGGCTTTTGCAAAAAGCTCCCCGTGGCACGACAGGTTTCCCGACTGGAAAGCGGGC
AGTGAGCGCAACGCAATTAATGTGAGTTAGCTCACTCATTAGGCACCCCAGGCTTTACACTTTATGCTTC
CGGCTCGTATGTTGTGTGGAATTGTGAGCGGATAACAATTTCACACAGGAAACAGCTATGACATGATTAC
GAATTTCACAAATAAAGCATTTTTTTCACTGCATTCTAGTTGTGGTTTGTCCAAACTCATCAATGTATCT
TATCATGTCTGGATCAACTGGATAACTCAAGCTAACCAAAATCATCCCAAACTTCCCACCCCATACCCTA
TTACCACTGCCAATTACCTGTGGTTTCATTTACTCTAAACCTGTGATTCCTCTGAATTATTTTCATTTTA
AAGAAATTGTATTTGTTAAATATGTACTACAAACTTAGTAGT
